Addgene plasmid #69254: pSR33
Purpose: phsp16.2::CRE for integration on ttTi14024, Chr X
Depositing lab: Sander van den Heuvel. Depositing organization: Utrecht University. Publication: G1/S Inhibitors and the SWI/SNF Complex Control Cell-Cycle Exit during Muscle Differentiation. Ruijtenberg S, van den Heuvel S. Cell. 2015 Jul 16;162(2):300-13. doi: 10.1016/j.cell.2015.06.013. Epub 2015 Jul 2. PubMed 26144318.
Backbone
  Vector backbone: pCFJ355
  Backbone manufacturer: Erik Jorgensen
  Backbone size w/o insert (bp): 8941
  Total vector size (bp): 10860
  Vector type: Worm Expression, Cre/Lox ; MosSCI
Growth in bacteria
  Bacterial resistance: Ampicillin, 100 μg/mL
  Growth temperature: 37°C
  Growth strain: DH5alpha
  Copy number: High Copy
Gene/Insert
  Gene/Insert name: Cre recombinase (alt name: Cre recombinase)
  Species: C. elegans (nematode)
  Insert size (bp): 1134
  Mutation: codon-optimzed index 1.0
  Promoter: hsp16.2
  Cloning method: Gibson Cloning
  Sequencing primers: 5′ M13 forward; 3′ N/A
Terms and licenses: Academic/Nonprofit Terms; Industry Terms: Not Available to Industry
How to cite: pSR33 was a gift from Sander van den Heuvel (Addgene plasmid # 69254 ; http://n2t.net/addgene:69254 ; RRID:Addgene_69254)
