[The description below was written by a language model from this plasmid's Addgene catalogue record and pLannotate feature annotations shown in this document.]
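Description:
pSR33 is a 10.9 kb MosSCI targeting plasmid for Caenorhabditis elegans, built by Gibson cloning in the pCFJ355 backbone. It is designed to place a heat-shock-inducible Cre recombinase transgene as a single copy at the ttTi14024 Mos1 insertion site on chromosome X. In bacteria it is maintained as a high-copy plasmid through a ColE1/pUC-type origin and selected with ampicillin via the AmpR (β-lactamase) cassette. An annotated unc-119 coding sequence provides the worm selection marker usual in MosSCI vectors, where rescue of the unc-119 mutant phenotype identifies transgenic animals. The genomic homology arms that would direct repair at the Mos1 excision site are not annotated in the feature table. They presumably lie in the unannotated stretches around the attB4, attB1 and attB2 Gateway site remnants that bracket the marker and payload.

According to the catalogue entry, the payload is a Cre open reading frame codon-optimised for C. elegans and driven by the hsp16.2 heat-shock promoter. The promoter itself is not picked up as a feature. The Cre coding sequence is preceded by an EGL-13 nuclear localisation signal, which directs the recombinase to the nucleus, and is followed by the tbb-2 terminator. A short FLAG-like fragment just upstream of the NLS, along with small hits to P element, lacZα, Rac1, rop and bom, is fragmentary and may be only backbone remnants or chance matches.

Once integrated, the transgene allows temperature-controlled, temporally defined Cre expression to recombine loxP-flanked sequences. This suits conditional gene knockout or activation in worms, and the associated study examined the control of cell-cycle exit during muscle differentiation.
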