Features (pLannotate 1.2.2; 17 found; start..end, strand, type, name):
     15..35      +  protein_bind   attB4: mutant version of attB; core recombination site for the Gateway® BP reaction BP Clonase™
   1795..1819    +  protein_bind   attB1: mutant version of attB; recombination site for the Gateway® BP reaction BP Clonase™
   2677..2694    -  misc_feature   P element 5' end (fragment): No description available
   2805..3647    +  CDS            unc-119: UN119_CAEEL - Experimental evidence at protein level: Swiss-Prot protein existence level 1. Myristoyl-binding protein that acts as a cargo adapter: specifically binds the myristoyl moiety of a subset of N-terminally myristoylated proteins and is required for their localization. Plays a key role in ciliary membrane localization of proteins. Required for the establishment or function of the nervous system. From Caenorhabditis elegans.
   3916..3933    -  CDS            lacZα (fragment): LacZα fragment of β-galactosidase; lacZ fragment
   4432..4453    +  CDS            2xFLAG (fragment): two tandem FLAG® epitope tags
   4456..4530    +  CDS            EGL-13 NLS: nuclear localization signal from the C. elegans EGL-13 transcription factor (Lyssenko et al., 2007)
   4537..5667    +  CDS            cre: RECR_BPP1 - Experimental evidence at protein level: Swiss-Prot protein existence level 1. Catalyzes site-specific recombination between two 34-base- pair LOXP sites. Its role is to maintain the phage genome as a monomeric unit-copy plasmid in the lysogenic state. From Escherichia phage P1 (Bacteriophage P1).
   5684..6007    +  terminator     tbb-2 terminator: tbb-2; transcription terminator for the C. elegans tubulin beta-2 gene
   6071..6095    -  protein_bind   attB2: mutant version of attB; recombination site for the Gateway® BP reaction BP Clonase™
   6972..6989    -  CDS            Rac1 (fragment): human Rac family small GTPase 1
   8682..9270    -  rep_origin     ori: high-copy-number ColE1/pMB1/pBR322/pUC origin of replication
   9441..10301   -  CDS            AmpR: β-lactamase; bla; confers resistance to ampicillin, carbenicillin, and related antibiotics
  10302..10406   -  promoter       AmpR promoter: bla
  10501..10536   +  CDS            rop (fragment): Rop protein, which maintains plasmids at low copy number; rop
  10638..10737   +  misc_feature   bom (fragment): basis of mobility region from pBR322
  10743..10860   -  CDS            lacZα (fragment): LacZα fragment of β-galactosidase; lacZ fragment
>Addgene plasmid #69254 | pSR33 | depositor full sequence | sequence record 122062 | pSR33 sequence 10860 bps
ATCCGCCAAGCTATCAACTTTGTATAGAAAAGTTGATGCTTTTACATCTCCATCCTAGCTCACTTGTCAT
ACTATTACCGTTCCCATAGTAATTGTACAATGCCCCCGTTTTATCAAGCATTTCTTTTTTTTTTTTGAGA
ATTTTTAAATTAATCAATATCCCGAGTTCTTCCACCTTTTGAGCAAGTCTCGTTGAGGATTGCATTGGTC
CCAGCGCTAACTAGGCGTCAATTCATCCACCTCTCCATTCTCTCTCCCGTTCCAACTGTGTTTTTCTTTG
TCAGCGGCGAATTTTCCACAACCAATCGAGTCCTATTTCTCTTTTTTTCCCCCACCTCCCAATAATTTTA
TTTGCATGTTTTATAAACTCACTTTGTTCAATAATTTATTGATTTTATTTTTTCTATGATTTGAAACTTT
ACATTTTTCCTACTCTTCTATAGCAATACTTTGTCACTTACAATAACCCCCCCCCCCCAGTCTGCCTATA
TTTATTTAGATGTTCTTTATGGCCACCCAATGTATAAACTCTTTTAGTGCATTTGTAGGTTCTTTCTTCA
TCCCACCCAATTCCCCCTCCACCACAAATCCCAGTTTTGATTATTTTAAGCCCATATTTATAAGAAGTAA
ATATATTTATAGATTTTTCTTAGATTATAAGCTCTTCTAGGTTTTCCCTCGTTGAGAAGAATGATCTGAA
AAAGCCTAAATTATAGATTTTTGAAACGTATTGTGTAGAATTTGTATTTATTCGTGAAAGTGGAATAAAG
TTAAAACGGAAAAATGTAGTATTAGTTTTGTGCAAAACATTGGCCCTATAAATGTAGATGTAGGAAAGTC
TGTTTATTCTTGGAAAAATCCCTAATTTTTGTGAAATTGTTTGGTTTGCAGCGGTCGGAAGCAATCTTGA
AAATAATTATCATTTGTAATCACATTTTGGTAATTTATTACGTTTATTTTCTTCATTGATTGGTAGGTAT
ATGTTTTCTTTCGAAAGATGAACAAATGATAGTGAATTGGTGCACCTATAAACGGAAAATATACCTTAAA
CAATTAATGGTTAAAAAATCCACAATGAAGAAAAGATATTAGAAAATTCCGGTTGCTAAGACATTGAAAA
AAACTTGAAAAAAGACTTTGAAAACTTGACAAAATTTGGCACTTTTGAAAAGAACCCATTTAAAACTTAA
AGCATGTACTAAAACGAGAACTTTATTTGAAAATTATTATATGTGTATTGCTGCGCTTGTACATTTAAAA
AAAGGAACCTTTTCAATTGATACTTAAAACAAATAGAAGTTTTTTAATCCATATCCTCAAGCTTCGCAGA
TAAACCCTCAATATGCCAAACTCTAATAAGTAGCAATGTAACATGTTTTTGGCGCTGGTGAGTAGGTACT
AAAAATTTAATAAATGTTTCCGATTTAAAATTTTAGATCTCGTCAGAATCGTTGTCAACGCAGAACTACA
ATTCTGGCATACTTTTGTTATAACGATATCAAATACCAAAGAACTCGTCGAAATTGCATACTTGTTGATG
GAACCATCCGTTCAACTGAACGCCAGCCAGTTTATTACTTAAATGAAAACTAATTTTTCAATTGATGACG
GTTAGTGACTTTAGGTTTCATTTGATCAGCGTAGTTGCTGACACTTAATGGTTCGGGAACATAAAAGAAC
ATGTCGAACACGTACATGACGACTGCTTAAAAGTTGAAAATTTCCCATATCCGTTTCTCATTTTATGTAG
TCTCTTTCAGTGTGGCTACTAACGATTTTGCAATTTTACATTATACAAGTTTGTACAAAAAAGCAGGCTT
GAGCCAATTTATCCAAGTCCTTGTAAAAAGTATTCGAAAATTGTTAACGGATAAAATGTTTATTATAATA
TCAAAAACAATTTGTCAGTTGACCACTTTTTGATATATTTGACAGAAACCGGGATGAATTGGCTCAAAGT
TAGGGCGCCCTTCTATTACAGGGTTTCTGATAACAAACCGGTTATTAACTCCCAACAAGGGATGATTTCA
ATTCATCATGCTCAAATTGACCCAAATTAAGTTACATGACAAATTCATCGCCCTTTTCAACTCTTCTTGG
CTCATCATCTGTTATTCTGTTCCTATTCTGTCTGCACCCTATACCCCTTTGCATACTCTCTCGTCATTCC
TTTCTTGGATAGTGTCTTCTTCTCCCCAGCTCTGCTACTTCTATGACTTGCGCCCGCTGCTTTTCCGCTC
GTTCCTCTCCTCTCTGACGTCTTCTTCTGCTTCTTTTCTCCTTCCTTTTTCCCTTCTCAATCTTCCTCTT
TTTCCCATTTCTGTCAATCATTCGAAGAAGAAGAAGAAGAAGACCCTCATTCATTTCATTTTTTTTTCTG
TCGGTGTGTGCTGCTCGGTTAAGAGTGAGCTCTCTATTCCACGTCTTCTTCTTTTTCTTCTTCGATTCGA
ATCAATCACTCCACCAAAACGCATTCGTTTTTGGGATTCACCCCGCGGTTCGCAATAGGTTTCTTTTTCA
AATTATTAGCGTTATAAATAGAAAAATGGTGGAGTTTCAATAAAAATGATAATTTACAAAGTGTATTTTG
ATTACATGTACTCAAAAAGGTTGAAATTTTTCATACCAGTTTTCCGGAAATCCATCTGATATCATTATCG
TATTTTTCTTTTTAAAAATGTTTTCAAAAAAAAACAAAATATAGCTGGTTATTTGGCACCCTCTAATTAC
CATTTTCCTGTCACACCACACTCTTTTCCTTCTTCCACTTCTTTCCGTTTTCAGCCGCTTCCAACCAAAC
CGATATGAAAGCCGAGCAACAACGATCGATTCCACCCGGCTCGGCGACCTTCCCGTCGCAGGTGAGACTC
AGAAAACTAGAGAAACCGCTCAACTAACTCTTGATATCCGATTTCATTCTTTTCTCTTTTCTTTTTGTTG
AACTTTTCCATATTTCCAGATGCCACGGCCACCACCAAGCACCGAACAAGGAATCACAACGGAATCGGAG
CTTGCGAAGAAAGCTCAAATCACTCCGAACGACGTTTTAGCACTTCCGGGAATCACTCAAGGTATCTTGC
TCCCTTTGGATTTCAGTTTAAAACATAAATTTAGGATTCTTATGCTCCCCATCTGCGAACATCTATAACA
TCGAGTTCACCAAGTTCCAAATCCGTGATCTGGACACTGAGCAAGTGCTTTTCGAGATCGCCAAACCGGA
GAACGATCAGGAGAATGATGAGTCGCCACAGGAGTCGGCAAGATACGTGCGTTATAGATTTGCTCCAAAC
TTTTTGAAACTCAAAACGGTCGGAGCAACTGTGGAATTCAAAGTAGGAGACATCCCAATCCATCATTTCC
GAATGATCGAACGTCACTTCTTCAAAGATCGCCTTCTGAAGTGTTTTGACTTTGAATTCGGATTCTGTAT
TCCGAATTCACGAAACAACTGTGAACATATCTATGAGTTCCCTCAACTCTCTCAACAACTCAGTGAGTCA
TTATTCTAAAAAGTACAATTCAAAAGACTAATCTCTTTTTCAGTGGACGACATGATCAACAATCCAAACG
AGACTCGTTCTGACAGCTTCTATTTCGTCGATAACAAACTCGTCATGCACAACAAAGCCGACTACTCATA
TGATGCATAAATATTTAATACAAAAATGTTCTGGATAATTATTCTGTCGAATAGAAAAAAAACTCCAAAT
GTGATTAAATTCCAATAATTCCTGTCTAGTTTGTTCCTTCCCCTTCCCCTTCTCATGTTCAATGCATTCC
TAAGCTTTTCAGTTCCCCCCTTGTTTCTATATTTTTTCGCTGTCCTGTCACACTCGCTAAAAACACTAAT
CACACGGAAATCTGTTTTCAATAAAAACTCCAACTTTAACTCATTTTCAATTTCAACTGCACGGGTGTAA
AACGACGGCCAGTCCGTAATACGACTCACTTAAGGCCTTGACTAGAGGGTACCAGAGCTCACCTAGGTAT
CTAGCGATCAAGAGCATTTGAATCAGAATATGGAGAACGGAGCATGAGCATTTTCGAAGTTTTTTAGATG
CACTAGAACAAAGCGTGTTGGCTTCCTCTGAGCCCGCTTTCCTTATATACCCGCATTCTGCAGCCTTACA
GAATGTTCTAGAAGGTCCTAGATGCATTCGTTTGAAAATACTCCCGGTGGGTGCAAAGAGACGCAGACGG
AAAATGTATCTGGGTCTCTTTAATGTGTACACTACTTTTCCATGTACCGAATGTGAGTCGCCCTCCTTTT
GCAACAAGCAGCTCGAATGTTCTAGAAAAAGGTGGAAAATAGTATAAATACCGTTGAAAATAAATACCGA
ACAACATTTGCTCTAATTGTGAAATTAGAAATCTTCAAACTATAATCATGTCACTTTAATTAAAATGGAT
TACAAGGATCACGATGGAGACTACAAGGACGATGATGATAAGGGAATGTCCCGTCGTCGTAAGGCCAACC
CAACCAAGCTCTCCGAGAACGCCAAGAAGCTCGCCAAGGAGGTCGAGAACGGAGGAATGTCCAACCTCCT
CACCGTCCACCAAAACCTCCCAGCCCTCCCAGTCGACGCCACCTCCGACGAGGTCCGTAAGAACCTCATG
GACATGTTCCGTGACCGTCAAGCCTTCTCCGAGCACACCTGGAAGATGCTCCTCTCCGTCTGCCGTTCCT
GGGCCGCCTGGTGCAAGCTCAACAACCGTAAGTGGTTCCCAGCCGAGCCAGAGGACGTCCGTGACTACCT
CCTCTACCTCCAAGCCCGTGGACTCGCCGTCAAGACCATCCAACAACACCTCGGACAACTCAACATGCTC
CACCGTCGTTCCGGACTCCCACGTCCATCCGACTCCAACGCCGTCTCCCTCGTCATGCGTCGTATCCGTA
AGGTAAGTTTAAACATATATATACTAACTAACCCTGATTATTTAAATTTTCAGGAGAACGTCGACGCCGG
AGAGCGTGCCAAGCAAGCCCTCGCCTTCGAGCGTACCGACTTCGACCAAGTCCGTTCCCTCATGGAGAAC
TCCGACCGTTGCCAAGACATCCGTAACCTCGCCTTCCTCGGAATCGCCTACAACACCCTCCTCCGTATCG
CCGAGATCGCCCGTATCCGTGTCAAGGACATCTCCCGTACCGACGGAGGACGTATGCTCATCCACATCGG
ACGTACCAAGACCCTCGTCTCCACCGCCGGAGTCGAGAAGGCCCTCTCCCTCGGAGTCACCAAGCTCGTC
GAGCGTTGGATCTCCGTCTCCGGAGTCGCCGACGACCCAAACAACTACCTCTTCTGCCGTGTCCGTAAGG
TAAGTTTAAACAGTTCGGTACTAACTAACCATACATATTTAAATTTTCAGAACGGAGTCGCCGCCCCATC
CGCCACCTCCCAACTCTCCACCCGTGCCCTTGAGGGAATCTTCGAGGCCACCCACCGTCTCATCTACGGA
GCCAAGGACGACTCCGGACAACGTTACCTCGCCTGGTCCGGACACTCCGCCCGTGTCGGAGCCGCCCGTG
ACATGGCCCGTGCCGGAGTCTCCATCCCAGAGATCATGCAAGCCGGAGGATGGACCAACGTCAACATCGT
TATGAACTACATCCGTAACCTCGACTCCGAGACCGGAGCTATGGTCCGTCTCCTTGAGGACGGAGACTAA
GCGGCCGCGATAAATGCAAAATCCTTTCAAGCATTCCCTTCTTCTCTATCACTCTTCTTTCTTTTTGTCA
AAAAATTCTCTCGCTAATTTATTTGCTTTTTTAATGTTATTATTTTATGACTTTTTATAGTCACTGAAAA
GTTTGCATCTGAGTGAAGTGAATGCTATCAAAATGTGATTCTGTCTGATGTACTTTCACAATCTCTCTTC
AATTCCATTTTGAAGTGCTTTAAACCCGAAAGGTTGAGAAAAATGCGAGCGCTCAAATATTTGTATTGTG
TTCGTTGAGTGACCCAACAAAAAGAGGAAACTTTATTGTGCCGCCAAGAAAAAAGTCTCAACTAGTGAGT
CGTATTACGTAGCTTGGCGTAATCATGGTCATAGCTGTTTCCTGCCCGTGACCCAGCTTTCTTGTACAAA
GTGGTTTGTTTGTGAGTTTCAGGAAACTTGTGAATTCGTTCAAACCCTTCAGAATCAGAATAAAAAATGG
TGCTTTGTATTTCTTAAATTTTAATAACTTTTTCACGAGCACTACATTTTAAAATTTTGTAGAAGTTGTC
TGTTTGCACCCATTTAATTTCAAATGTGTCATAAGTCAACAACTGGCACGTTGAGTATACATAGAAAAGA
ATGATTTTACCTTTTAATATTTTTTTTGTTATAAAAGCTTGCAACATTTTTATTACCTCTATGGATAAAA
AACGAAGGCTAGGAGAAAGAATCTAAAAACTCGGATTAGTTTTTGGATACAAAACAGAAGATTAGAATAT
TTCCCTTCACGAATTTTGAGGGTAAAACAATTTTACCGAAGTTTTCAAAGGTTTTTGTTCAAGATTCCAT
TCATTTTTTTTGAAATACTTCATACACGTGGTGTCAGGTTGTTACGGTTTGACTTACAAATTTTGCCCAA
AAAATGAGACGTCAGCACGTTTTTAGCCATTTAAATCAGTTAAGAACTCTGTGTCTCAACTCCCGCATTT
TTTGTAGATATTTGTAGATCAAACCGAAATGAGACACTCTGACACCACGAGTTCATATTGTGAAACTCTC
TTGAATACTTATCACTGTGCCAACCCATGTCACACTTTTAAATACATTGAACAGTATAAAAAACTCAGGT
CAAAAGTAACATTTGATTGATCCCCCCCATTTCCTTCTGAACTTTGCTTCTCCTGTTTTTGCGTCGTTTC
GCCATCATCATTAAAGTGACTCTTGGACTTGAGACTCTAGTTGCTTATCGATTGGTGATTGAAAAAGTAG
GAGAAACGAATCTTTTCATCTACTCCTCTTCTGCACCCGCCTTCTCTTCCTCTTCTTCATCCAGCAGTGC
CATTTCTCTTCGGCAGCAAGAATGGTGTGTAAAGTGATGACGGCGCAGTTTCTTCTGGCACAGGAGTAGC
ACAGCACAACCTCAGCAGTAGTTGGAGCAACCCAGCAGCAGCATATTTTCGATACTCATCGAGCACTTGC
CGTTGTGTTGTGTCATCCGCCAACAAATCAGCAAACAACGTTTTTTATCCCGATCATTATTTTTTTTCCT
CGCTCTGGGTTGGACTTGTCTATGTTTCAATTTTTATTACAAAAATAATGGAAGAAAAACATTTGTTTGA
AAATTTTAATCCCTACTTTAAAGTTATATTATATATAGAAAATAAGTCTAAAAAATGTTTTATTATTTTT
TTAAATTTTATTTAAAATTTTGAAAAAAATTTCGTATGGCTGATGTCCCAGACCCATCATTTTTTGTAGT
TTTCTGTTTTTCTGAAAATTTAAATGACCTTCTCCGGTTTTTCTAAGATGACGTCACATTTCAAAAACCC
ATTGAAACTAATTTTCAGAAAACGGAAAACTCAATAAAACTAAGCGTGAAATGGAAAAAAAATCATTTAA
AAAGTTAGAAAAATTTAAAAAAAAGATTTCAATTCTACTCGGCCATTGCGATGAATTTTTTATCAATTAA
CGCTAAATCTGTAAAAATTAGATTAAAAACCAAATAATAAAGAAACATACAAGGAATTTCAATTTTAAAA
ATTGTGTCATCAAACTTTTTGAGAAACTTCAGTATTAATTTAATTTCATGGAATGCGGTTTTTTCTCTAA
CTTTTTAACAAAACTAGGTAGATTAAAAAATTTAAACAAGACCATATATAAGCTACTGTTTCAAATCTAC
CTCTGTATGTATGTACAACAACTCCTTCAAAGTGAACGTATTTGCGAAAAATGGGCTCATCACAGAAGCT
CATCATTTTTTACAACATTGTATTATAAACTTGCCAGTGCGTAGCCAGCATTTTATTTAACTTTCTATGA
ATTTTTGATATTTTTTGAAAAAGATTTTCTCACATGGTTCTCAATTGAACACTAAAACATAATCTAAAAA
CTACGAATTTTGAGTTTAAAGTTTTTCAGTTTTAAAGGTGGAGTAGCGCCAGTAGGGATTTAGTCTAAGT
ACAATTATAATGACCTAAAACAACCAAATATCATAACAAAACACTCCGAAAATTTTCAGATTTTTTCATA
ATTTCGGAGCTTTGGCAAATTGCCAAATTTTGAAAAATATGAGCTTTTGAGGAAATCCAAAGCAATGTCG
CATGTTCCGACCCTTACAATGTTTCAATACAAGTAATCAAAACAAAATTAAAATATAAAAAATGTAGAAA
AAAATGTTTTTTTTGGTCGTCTTCCAAAATTATGAGTGGCAAAAACTGAGTAATTGTCATTTTTTGACAG
GAAATAAAAAAAATTCAAAAATTTTTTGAAAATTTTTATTATGATATTTGAATATTTTAGGACCAAAGGA
GTGGTTTTTAACAGTTTCCCCACATGCGCTACTCAACCTTTAAACTTCATCCCCCAACTTTATTATACAT
AGTTGATAATTCGATGGTATCAGCTCACTCAAAGGCGGTAATACGGTTATCCACAGAATCAGGGGATAAC
GCAGGAAAGAACATGTGAGCAAAAGGCCAGCAAAAGACCAGGAACCGTAAAAAGGCCGCGTTGCTGGCGT
TTTTCCATAGGCTCCGCCCCCCTGACGAGCATCACAAAAATCGACGCTCAAGTCAGAGGTGGCGAAACCC
GACAGGACTATAAAGATACCAGGCGTTTCCCCCTGGAAGCTCCCTCGTGCGCTCTCCTGTTCCGACCCTG
CCGCTTACCGGATACCTGTCCGCCTTTCTCCCTTCGGGAAGCGTGGCGCTTTCTCATAGCTCACGCTGTA
GGTATCTCAGTTCGGTGTAGGTCGTTCGCTCCAAGCTGGGCTGTGTGCACGAACCCCCCGTTCAGCCCGA
CCGCTGCGCCTTATCCGGTAACTATCGTCTTGAGTCCAACCCGGTAAGACACGACTTATCGCCACTGGCA
GCAGCCACTGGTAACAGGATTAGCAGAGCGAGGTATGTAGGCGGTGCTACAGAGTTCTTGAAGTGGTGGC
CTAACTACGGCTACACTAGAAGGACAGTATTTGGTATCTGCGCTCTGCTGAAGCCAGTTACCTTCGGAAA
AAGAGTTGGTAGCTCTTGATCCGGCAAACAAACCACCGCTGGTAGCGGTGGTTTTTTTGTTTGCAAGCAG
CAGATTACGCGCAGAAAAAAAGGATCTCAAGAAGATCCTTTGATCTTTTCTACGGGGTCTGACGCTCAGT
GGAACGAAAACTCACGTTAAGGGATTTTGGTCATGAGATTATCAAAAAGGATCTTCACCTAGATCCTTTT
AAATTAAAAATGAAGTTTTAAATCAATCTAAAGTATATATGAGTAAACTTGGTCTGACAGTTACCAATGC
TTAATCAGTGAGGCACCTATCTCAGCGATCTGTCTATTTCGTTCATCCATAGTTGCCTGACTCCCCGTCG
TGTAGATAACTACGATACGGGAGGGCTTACCATCTGGCCCCAGTGCTGCAATGATACCGCGAGACCCACG
CTCACCGGCTCCAGATTTATCAGCAATAAACCAGCCAGCCGGAAGGGCCGAGCGCAGAAGTGGTCCTGCA
ACTTTATCCGCCTCCATCCAGTCTATTAATTGTTGCCGGGAAGCTAGAGTAAGTAGTTCGCCAGTTAATA
GTTTGCGCAACGTTGTTGCCATTGCTACAGGCATCGTGGTGTCACGCTCGTCGTTTGGTATGGCTTCATT
CAGCTCCGGTTCCCAACGATCAAGGCGAGTTACATGATCCCCCATGTTGTGCAAAAAAGCGGTTAGCTCC
TTCGGTCCTCCGATCGTTGTCAGAAGTAAGTTGGCCGCAGTGTTATCACTCATGGTTATGGCAGCACTGC
ATAATTCTCTTACTGTCATGCCATCCGTAAGATGCTTTTCTGTGACTGGTGAGTACTCAACCAAGTCATT
CTGAGAATAGTGTATGCGGCGACCGAGTTGCTCTTGCCCGGCGTCAATACGGGATAATACCGCGCCACAT
AGCAGAACTTTAAAAGTGCTCATCATTGGAAAACGTTCTTCGGGGCGAAAACTCTCAAGGATCTTACCGC
TGTTGAGATCCAGTTCGATGTAACCCACTCGTGCACCCAACTGATCTTCAGCATCTTTTACTTTCACCAG
CGTTTCTGGGTGAGCAAAAACAGGAAGGCAAAATGCCGCAAAAAAGGGAATAAGGGCGACACGGAAATGT
TGAATACTCATACTCTTCCTTTTTCAATATTATTGAAGCATTTATCAGGGTTATTGTCTCATGAGCGGAT
ACATATTTGAATGTATTTAGAAAAATAAACAAATAGGGGTTCCGCGCACATTTCCCCGAAAAGTGCCACC
TGACGTCTAAGAAACCATTATTATCATGACATTAACCTATAAAAATAGGCGTATCACGAGGCCCTTTCGT
CTCGCGCGTTTCGGTGATGACGGTGAAAACCTCTGACACATGCAGCTCCCGGAGACGGTCACAGCTTGTC
TGTAAGCGGATGCCGGGAGCAGACAAGCCCGTCAGGGCGCGTCAGCGGGTGTTGGCGGGTGTCGGGGCTG
GCTTAACTATGCGGCATCAGAGCAGATTGTACTGAGAGTGCACCATATGCGGTGTGAAATACCGCACAGA
TGCGTAAGGAGAAAATACCGCATCAGGCGCCATTCGCCATTCAGGCTGCGCAACTGTTGGGAAGGGCGAT
CGGTGCGGGCCTCTTCGCTATTACGCCAGCTGGCGAAAGGGGGATGTGCTGCAAGGCGATTAAGTTGGGT
AACGCCAGGG
