>Addgene plasmid #69254 | pSR33 | addgene partial sequence | sequence record 125173 | M13-F20 5'-TGTAAAACGACGGCCAGT-3'
AGCTCACCTAGGTATCTAGCGATCAAGAGCATTTGAATCAGAATATGGAGAACGGAGCATGAGCATTTTC
GAAGTTTTTTAGATGCACTAGAACAAAGCGTGTTGGCTTCCTCTGAGCCCGCTTTCCTTATATACCCGCA
TTCTGCAGCCTTACAGAATGTTCTAGAAGGTCCTAGATGCATTCGTTTGAAAATACTCCCGGTGGGTGCA
AAGAGACGCAGACGGAAAATGTATCTGGGTCTCTTTAATGTGTACACTACTTTTCCATGTACCGAATGTG
AGTCGCCCTCCTTTTGCAACAAGCAGCTCGAATGTTCTAGAAAAAGGTGGAAAATAGTATAAATACCGTT
GAAAATAAATACCGAACAACATTTGCTCTAATTGTGAAATTAGAAATCTTCAAACTATAATCATGTCACT
TTAATTAAAATGGATTACAAGGATCACGATGGAGACTACAAGGACGATGATGATAAGGGAATGTCCCGTC
GTCGTAAGGCCAACCCAACCAAGCTCTCCGAGAACGCCAAGAAGCTCGCCAAGGAGGTCGAGAACGGAGG
AATGTCCAACCTCCTCACCGTCCACCAAAACCTCCCAGCCCTCCCAGT
