>Addgene plasmid #69254 | pSR33 | addgene partial sequence | sequence record 125174 | M13-Rev 5'-CAGGAAACAGCTATGACC-3'
TTGTTGGGTCACTCAACGAACACAATACAAATATTTGAGCGCTCGCATTTTTCTCAACCTTTCGGGTTTA
AAGCACTTCAAAATGGAATTGAAGAGAGATTGTGAAAGTACATCAGACAGAATCACATTTTGATAGCATT
CACTTCACTCAGATGCAAACTTTTCAGTGACTATAAAAAGTCATAAAATAATAACATTAAAAAAGCAAAT
AAATTAGCGAGAGAATTTTTTGACAAAAAGAAAGAAGAGTGATAGAGAAGAAGGGAATGCTTGAAAGGAT
TTTGCATTTATCGCGGCCGCTTAGTCTCCGTCCTCAAGGAGACGGACCATAGCTCCGGTCTCGGAGTCGA
GGTTACGGATGTAGTTCATAACGATGTTGACGTTGGTCCATCCTCCGGCTTGCATGATCTCTGGGATGGA
GACTCCGGCACGGGCCATGTCACGGGCGGCTCCGACACGGGCGGAGTGTCCGGACCAGGCGAGGTAACGT
TGTCCGGAGTCGTCCTTGGCTCCGTAGATGAGACGGTGGGTGGCCTCGAAGATTCCCTCAAGGGCACGGG
TGGAGAGTTGGGAGGTGGCGGATGGGGCGGCGACTCCGTTCTGAAAATTTAAATATGTATGGTTAGTTAG
TACCGAACTGTTTAAACTTACCTTACGGACACGGC
